>Addgene plasmid #167830 | pLV x EF1a_EKAREN4(TA)-ires-puro | addgene full sequence | sequence record 330700 | Addgene NGS Result
CCTAAGAAGAAGCGTAAGGTGTAAGTCGACGGTCGAGTCGAGAAGCTAGCCTAGTGCCATTTGTTCAGTG
GTTCGTAGGGCTTTCCCCCACTGTTTGGCTTTCAGTTATATGGATGATGTGGTATTGGGGGCCAAGTCTG
TACAGCATCTTGAGTCCCTTTTTACCGCTGTTACCAATTTTCTTTTGTCTTTGGGTAAACCCGGGAATTC
CGCCCCTCTCCCCCCCTAACGTTACTGGCCGAAGCCGCTTGGAATAAGGCCGGTGTGCGTTTGTCTATAT
GTTATTTTCCACCATATTGCCGTCTTTTGGCAATGTGAGGGCCCGGAAACCTGGCCCTGTCTTCTTGACG
AGCATTCCTAGGGGTCTTTCCCCTCTCGCCAAAGGAATGCAAGGTCTGTTGAATGTCGTGAAGGAAGCAG
TTCCTCTGGAAGCTTCTTGAAGACAAACAACGTCTGTAGCGACCCTTTGCAGGCAGCGGAACCCCCCACC
TGGCGACAGGTGCCTCTGCGGCCAAAAGCCACGTGTATAAGATACACCTGCAAAGGCGGCACAACCCCAG
TGCCACGTTGTGAGTTGGATAGTTGTGGAAAGAGTCAAATGGCTCTCCTCAAGCGTATTCAACAAGGGGC
TGAAGGATGCCCAGAAGGTACCCCATTGTATGGGATCTGATCTGGGGCCTCGGTGCACATGCTTTACATG
TGTTTAGTCGAGGTTAAAAAAACGTCTAGGCCCCCCGAACCACGGGGACGTGGTTTTCCTTTGAAAAACA
CGATGATAATATGGATATGGCCACAACGGTCGCCACCATGACCGAGTACAAGCCCACGGTGCGCCTCGCC
ACCCGCGACGACGTCCCCAGGGCCGTACGCACCCTCGCCGCCGCGTTCGCCGACTACCCCGCCACGCGCC
ACACCGTCGATCCGGACCGCCACATCGAGCGGGTCACCGAGCTGCAAGAACTCTTCCTCACGCGCGTCGG
GCTCGACATCGGCAAGGTGTGGGTCGCGGACGACGGCGCCGCGGTGGCGGTCTGGACCACGCCGGAGAGC
GTCGAAGCGGGGGCGGTGTTCGCCGAGATCGGCCCGCGCATGGCCGAGTTGAGCGGTTCCCGGCTGGCCG
CGCAGCAACAGATGGAAGGCCTCCTGGCGCCGCACCGGCCCAAGGAGCCCGCGTGGTTCCTGGCCACCGT
CGGCGTCTCGCCCGACCACCAGGGCAAGGGTCTGGGCAGCGCCGTCGTGCTCCCCGGAGTGGAGGCGGCC
GAGCGCGCCGGGGTGCCCGCCTTCCTGGAGACCTCCGCGCCCCGCAACCTCCCCTTCTACGAGCGGCTCG
GCTTCACCGTCACCGCCGACGTCGAGGTGCCCGAAGGACCGCGCACCTGGTGCATGACCCGCAAGCCCGG
TGCCTGACGCCCGCCCCACGACCCGCAGCGCCCGACCGAAAGGAGCGCACGACCCCATGCATGTATTCAA
TCTAAGCAGGCTTTCACTTTCTCGCCAACTTACAAGGCCTTTCTGTGTAAACAATACCTGAACCTTTACC
CCGTTGCCCGGCAACGGCCAGGTCTGTGCCAAGTGTTTGCTGACGCAACCCCCACTGGCTGGGGCTTGGT
CATGGGCCATCAGCGCATGCGTGGAACCTTTTCGGCTCCTCTGCCGATCCATACTGCGGAACTCCTAGCC
GCTTGTTTTGCTCGCAGCAGGTCTGGAGCAAACATTATCGGGACTGATAACTCTGTTGTCCTATCCCGCA
AATATACATCGTTTCCATGGCTGCTAGGCTGTGCTGCCAACTGGATCCTGCGCGGGACGTCCTTTGTTTA
CGTCCCGTCGGCGCTGAATCCTGCGGACGACCCTTCTCGGGGTCGCTTGGGACTCTCTCGTCCCCTTCTC
CGTCTGCCGTTCCGACCGACCACGGGGCGCACCTCTCTTTACGCGGACTCCCCGTCTGTGCCTTCTCATC
TGCCGGACCGTGTGCACTTCGCTTCACCTCTGCACGTCGCATGGAGACCACCGTGAACGCCCACCAAATA
TTGCCCAAGGTCTTACATAAGAGGACTCTTGGACTCTCAGCAATGTCAACGACCGACCTTGAGGCATACT
TCAAAGACTGTTTGTTTAAAGACTGGGAGGAGTTGGGGGAGGAGATTAGGTTAAAGGTCTTTGTACTAGG
AGGCTGTAGGCATAAATTGGTCTGCGCACCAGCACCATGGCGCAATCACTAGAGCGGGGTACCTTTAAGA
CCAATGACTTACAAGGCAGCTGTAGATCTTAGCCACTTTTTAAAAGAAAAGGGGGGACTGGAAGGGCTAA
TTCACTCCCAACGAAGACAAGATCTGCTTTTTGCTTGTACTGGGTCTCTCTGGTTAGACCAGATCTGAGC
CTGGGAGCTCTCTGGCTAACTAGGGAACCCACTGCTTAAGCCTCAATAAAGCTTGCCTTGAGTGCTTCAA
GTAGTGTGTGCCCGTCTGTTGTGTGACTCTGGTAACTAGAGATCCCTCAGACCCTTTTAGTCAGTGTGGA
AAATCTCTAGCAGTAGTAGTTCATGTCATCTTATTATTCAGTATTTATAACTTGCAAAGAAATGAATATC
AGAGAGTGAGAGGAACTTGTTTATTGCAGCTTATAATGGTTACAAATAAAGCAATAGCATCACAAATTTC
ACAAATAAAGCATTTTTTTCACTGCATTCTAGTTGTGGTTTGTCCAAACTCATCAATGTATCTTATCATG
TCTGGCTCTAGCTATCCCGCCCCTAACTCCGCCCATCCCGCCCCTAACTCCGCCCAGTTCCGCCCATTCT
CCGCCCCATGGCTGACTAATTTTTTTTATTTATGCAGAGGCCGAGGCCGCCTCGGCCTCTGAGCTATTCC
AGAAGTAGTGAGGAGGCTTTTTTGGAGGCCTAGGGACGTACCCAATTCGCCCTATAGTGAGTCGTATTAC
GCGCGCTCACTGGCCGTCGTTTTACAACGTCGTGACTGGGAAAACCCTGGCGTTACCCAACTTAATCGCC
TTGCAGCACATCCCCCTTTCGCCAGCTGGCGTAATAGCGAAGAGGCCCGCACCGATCGCCCTTCCCAACA
GTTGCGCAGCCTGAATGGCGAATGGG
[124 nt withheld, positions 3107-3230]
C
[91 nt withheld, positions 3232-3322]
A
[49 nt withheld, positions 3324-3372]
CCTTTGACGTTGGAGTCCACGTTCTTT
[37 nt withheld, positions 3400-3436]
ACCCTATCTCGGTCTATTCTTTTGATTTATAAGGGATTTTGCCGATTTCGGCCTATTGGTTAAAAAATGA
GCTGATTTAACAAAAATTTAACGCGAATTTTAACAAAATATTAACGCTTACAATTTAGGTGGCACTTTTC
GGGGAAATGTGCGCGGAACCCCTATTTGTTTATTTTTCTAAATACATTCAAATATGTATCCGCTCATGAG
ACAATAACCCTGATAAATGCTTCAATAATATTGAAAAAGGAAGAGTATGAGTATTCAACATTTCCGTGTC
GCCCTTATTCCCTTTTTTGCGGCATTTTGCCTTCCTGTTTTTGCTCACCCAGAAACGCTGGTGAAAGTAA
AAGATGCTGAAGATCAGTTGGGTGCACGAGTGGGTTACATCGAACTGGATCTCAACAGCGGTAAGATCCT
TGAGAGTTTTCGCCCCGAAGAACGTTTTCCAATGATGAGCACTTTTAAAGTTCTGCTATGTGGCGCGGTA
TTATCCCGTATTGACGCCGGGCAAGAGCAACTCGGTCGCCGCATACACTATTCTCAGAATGACTTGGTTG
AGTACTCACCAGTCACAGAAAAGCATCTTACGGATGGCATGACAGTAAGAGAATTATGCAGTGCTGCCAT
AACCATGAGTGATAACACTGCGGCCAACTTACTTCTGACAACGATCGGAGGACCGAAGGAGCTAACCGCT
TTTTTGCACAACATGGGGGATCATGTAACTCGCCTTGATCGTTGGGAACCGGAGCTGAATGAAGCCATAC
CAAACGACGAGCGTGACACCACGATGCCTGTAGCAATGGCAACAACGTTGCGCAAACTATTAACTGGCGA
ACTACTTACTCTAGCTTCCCGGCAACAATTAATAGACTGGATGGAGGCGGATAAAGTTGCAGGACCACTT
CTGCGCTCGGCCCTTCCGGCTGGCTGGTTTATTGCTGATAAATCTGGAGCCGGTGAGCGTGGGTCTCGCG
GTATCATTGCAGCACTGGGGCCAGATGGTAAGCCCTCCCGTATCGTAGTTATCTACACGACGGGGAGTCA
GGCAACTATGGATGAACGAAATAGACAGATCGCTGAGATAGGTGCCTCACTGATTAAGCATTGGTAACTG
TCAGACCAAGTTTACTCATATATACTTTAGATTGATTTAAAACTTCATTTTTAATTTAAAAGGATCTAGG
TGAAGATCCTTTTTGATAATCTCATGACCAAAATCCCTTAACGTGAGTTTTCGTTCCACTGAGCGTCAGA
CCCCGTAGAAAAGATCAAAGGATCTTCTTGAGATCCTTTTTTTCTGCGCGTAATCTGCTGCTTGCAAACA
AAAAAACCACCGCTACCAGCGGTGGTTTGTTTGCCGGATCAAGAGCTACCAACTCTTTTTCCGAAGGTAA
CTGGCTTCAGCAGAGCGCAGATACCAAATACTGTTCTTCTAGTGTAGCCGTAGTTAGGCCACCACTTCAA
GAACTCTGTAGCACCGCCTACATACCTCGCTCTGCTAATCCTGTTACCAGTGGCTGCTGCCAGTGGCGAT
AAGTCGTGTCTTACCGGGTTGGACTCAAGACGATAGTTACCGGATAAGGCGCAGCGGTCGGGCTGAACGG
GGGGTTCGTGCACACAGCCCAGCTTGGAGCGAACGACCTACACCGAACTGAGATACCTACAGCGTGAGCT
ATGAGAAAGCGCCACGCTTCCCGAAGGGAGAAAGGCGGACAGGTATCCGGTAAGCGGCAGGGTCGGAACA
GGAGAGCGCACGAGGGAGCTTCCAGGGGGAAACGCCTGGTATCTTTATAGTCCTGTCGGGTTTCGCCACC
TCTGACTTGAGCGTCGATTTTTGTGATGCTCGTCAGGGGGGCGGAGCCTATGGAAAAACGCCAGCAACGC
GGCCTTTTTACGGTTCCTGGCCTTTTGCTGGCCTTTTGCTCACATGTTCTTTCCTGCGTTATCCCCTGAT
TCTGTGGATAACCGTATTACCGCCTTTGAGTGAGCTGATACCGCTCGCCGCAGCCGAACGACCGAGCGCA
GCGAGTCAGTGAGCGAGGAAGCGGAAGAGCGCCCAATACGCAAACCGCCTCTCCCCGCGCGTTGGCCGAT
TCATTAATGCAGCTGGCACGACAGGTTTCCCGACTGGAAAGCGGGCAGTGAGCGCAACGCAATTAATGTG
AGTTAGCTCACTCATTAGGCACCCCAGGCTTTACACTTTATGCTTCCGGCTCGTATGTTGTGTGGAATTG
TGAGCGGATAACAATTTCACACAGGAAACAGCTATGACCATGATTACGCCAAGCGCGCAATTAACCCTCA
CTAAAGGGAACAAAAGCTGGAGCTGCAAGCTTAATGTAGTCTTATGCAATACTCTTGTAGTCTTGCAACA
TGGTAACGATGAGTTAGCAACATGCCTTACAAGGAGAGAAAAAGCACCGTGCATGCCGATTGGTGGAAGT
AAGGTGGTACGATCGTGCCTTATTAGGAAGGCAACAGACGGGTCTGACATGGATTGGACGAACCACTGAA
TTGCCGCATTGCAGAGATATTGTATTTAAGTGCCTAGCTCGATACATAAACGGGTCTCTCTGGTTAGACC
AGATCTGAGCCTGGGAGCTCTCTGGCTAACTAGGGAACCCACTGCTTAAGCCTCAATAAAGCTTGCCTTG
AGTGCTTCAAGTAGTGTGTGCCCGTCTGTTGTGTGACTCTGGTAACTAGAGATCCCTCAGACCCTTTTAG
TCAGTGTGGAAAATCTCTAGCAGTGGCGCCCGAACAGGGACTTGAAAGCGAAAGGGAAACCAGAGGAGCT
CTCTCGACGCAGGACTCGGCTTGCTGAAGCGCGCACGGCAAGAGGCGAGGGGCGGCGACTGGTGAGTACG
CCAAAAATTTTGACTAGCGGAGGCTAGAAGGAGAGAGATGGGTGCGAGAGCGTCAGTATTAAGCGGGGGA
GAATTAGATCGCGATGGGAAAAAATTCGGTTAAGGCCAGGGGGAAAGAAAAAATATAAATTAAAACATAT
AGTATGGGCAAGCAGGGAGCTAGAACGATTCGCAGTTAATCCTGGCCTGTTAGAAACATCAGAAGGCTGT
AGACAAATACTGGGACAGCTACAACCATCCCTTCAGACAGGATCAGAAGAACTTAGATCATTATATAATA
CAGTAGCAACCCTCTATTGTGTGCATCAAAGGATAGAGATAAAAGACACCAAGGAAGCTTTAGACAAGAT
AGAGGAAGAGCAAAACAAAAGTAAGACCACCGCACAGCAAGCGGCCGCTGATCTTCAGACCTGGAGGAGG
AGATATGAGGGACAATTGGAGAAGTGAATTATATAAATATAAAGTAGTAAAAATTGAACCATTAGGAGTA
GCACCCACCAAGGCAAAGAGAAGAGTGGTGCAGAGAGAAAAAAGAGCAGTGGGAATAGGAGCTTTGTTCC
TTGGGTTCTTGGGAGCAGCAGGAAGCACTATGGGCGCAGCGTCAATGACGCTGACGGTACAGGCCAGACA
ATTATTGTCTGGTATAGTGCAGCAGCAGAACAATTTGCTGAGGGCTATTGAGGCGCAACAGCATCTGTTG
CAACTCACAGTCTGGGGCATCAAGCAGCTCCAGGCAAGAATCCTGGCTGTGGAAAGATACCTAAAGGATC
AACAGCTCCTGGGGATTTGGGGTTGCTCTGGAAAACTCATTTGCACCACTGCTGTGCCTTGGAATGCTAG
TTGGAGTAATAAATCTCTGGAACAGATTTGGAATCACACGACCTGGATGGAGTGGGACAGAGAAATTAAC
AATTACACAAGCTTAATACACTCCTTAATTGAAGAATCGCAAAACCAGCAAGAAAAGAATGAACAAGAAT
TATTGGAATTAGATAAATGGGCAAGTTTGTGGAATTGGTTTAACATAACAAATTGGCTGTGGTATATAAA
ATTATTCATAATGATAGTAGGAGGCTTGGTAGGTTTAAGAATAGTTTTTGCTGTACTTTCTATAGTGAAT
AGAGTTAGGCAGGGATATTCACCATTATCGTTTCAGACCCACCTCCCAACCCCGAGGGGACCCGACAGGC
CCGAAGGAATAGAAGAAGAAGGTGGAGAGAGAGACAGAGACAGATCCATTCGATTAGTGAACGGATCTCG
ACGGTATCGGTTTTAAAAGAAAAGGGGGGATTGGGGGGTACAGTGCAGGGGAAAGAATAGTAGACATAAT
AGCAACAGACATACAAACTAAAGAATTACAAAAACAAATTACAAAAATTCAAAATTTTATCGATCATATG
ACTAGAGCGGCCTTAGGCTCCGGTGCGCGTCAGTGGGCAGAGCGCACATCGCCCACAGTCCCCGAGAAGT
TGGGGGGAGGGGTCGGCAATTGAACCGGTGCCTAGAGAAGGTGGCGCGGGGTAAACTGGGAAAGTGATGT
CGTGTACTGGCTCCGCCTTTTTCCCGAGGGTGGGGGAGAACCGTATATAAGTGCAGTAGTCGCCGTGAAC
GTTCTTTTTCGCAACGGGTTTGCCGCCAGAACACAGGTAAGTGCCGTGTGTGGTTCCCGCGGGCCTGGCC
TCTTTACGGGTTATGGCCCTTGCGTGCCTTGAATTACTTCCACCTGGCTCCAGTACGTGATTCTTGATCC
CGAGCTGGAGCCAGGGGCGGGCCTTGCGCTTTAGGAGCCCCTTCGCCTCGTGCTTGAGTTGAGGCCTGGC
CTGGGCGCTGGGGCCGCCGCGTGCGAATCTGGTGGCACCTTCGCGCCTGTCTCGCTGCTTTCGATAAGTC
TCTAGCCATTTAAAATTTTTGATGACCTGCTGCGACGCTTTTTTTCTGGCAAGATAGTCTTGTAAATGCG
GGCCAGGATCTGCACACTGGTATTTCGGTTTTTGGGGCCGCGGGCGGCGACGGGGCCCGTGCGTCCCAGC
GCACATGTTCGGCGAGGCGGGGCCTGCGAGCGCGGCCACCGAGAATCGGACGGGGGTAGTCTCAAGCTGG
CCGGCCTGCTCTGGTGCCTGGCCTCGCGCCGCCGTGTATCGCCCCGCCCTGGGCGGCAAGGCTGGCCCGG
TCGGCACCAGTTGCGTGAGCGGAAAGATGGCCGCTTCCCGGCCCTGCTCCAGGGGGCTCAAAATGGAGGA
CGCGGCGCTCGGGAGAGCGGGCGGGTGAGTCACCCACACAAAGGAAAGGGGCCTTTCCGTCCTCAGCCGT
CGCTTCATGTGACTCCACGGAGTACCGGGCGCCGTCCAGGCACCTCGATTAGTTCTGGAGCTTTTGGAGT
ACGTCGTCTTTAGGTTGGGGGGAGGGGTTTTATGCGATGGAGTTTCCCCACACTGAGTGGGTGGAGACTG
AAGTTAGGCCAGCTTGGCACTTGATGTAATTCTCCTTGGAATTTGCCCTTTTTGAGTTTGGATCTTGGTT
CATTCTCAAGCCTCAGACAGTGGTTCAAAGTTTTTTTCTTCCATTTCAGGTGTCGTGATTAATTAAACGC
GTACCGATAGCTTCGAATTCTGCAGTCGACGATATCACTAGTCTCGAGCATTTTGGCAAAGAATTCGGCA
TGGTGAGCAAGGGCGAGGAGCTGTTCACCGGGGTGGTGCCCATCCTGGTCGAGCTGGACGGCGACGTAAA
CGGCCACAAGTTCAGCGTGTCCGGCGAGGGCGAGGGCGATGCCACCTACGGCAAGCTGACCCTGAAGCTT
CTATGCACCACCGGCAAGCTGCCCGTGCCCTGGCCCACCCTCGTGACCACCCTGGGCTACGGCCTGCAGT
GCTTCGCCCGCTACCCCGACCACATGAAGCAGCACGACTTCTTCAAGTCCGCCATGCCCGAAGGCTACGT
CCAGGAGCGCACCATCTTCTTCAAGGACGACGGCAACTACAAGACCCGCGCCGAGGTGAAGTTCGAGGGC
GACACCCTGGTGAACCGCATCGAGCTGAAGGGCATCGACTTCAAGGAGGACGGCAACATCCTGGGGCACA
AGCTGGAGTACAACTACAACAGCCACAACGTCTATATCACCGCCGACAAGCAGAAGAACGGCATCAAGGC
CAACTTCAAGATCCGCCACAACATCGAGGACGGCGGCGTGCAGCTCGCCGACCACTACCAGCAGAACACC
CCCATCGGCGACGGCCCCGTGCTGCTGCCCGACAACCACTACCTGAGCTACCAGTCCGCCCTGTTCAAAG
ACCCCAACGAGAAGCGCGATCACATGGTCCTGCTGGAGTTCCTGACCGCCGCCGGGATCACTGAGGGCAT
GAACGAGCTGTACCTCGAGATGGCGGACGAGGAGAAGCTGCCGCCCGGCTGGGAGAAGCGCATGAGCCGC
AGCTCAGGCCGAGTGTACTACTTCAACCACATCACTAACGCCAGCCAGTGGGAGCGGCCCAGCGGCAACA
GCAGCAGTGGTGGCAAAAACGGGCAGGGGGAGCCTGCCAGGGGTACCAGTGCTGGTGGTAGTGCTGGTGG
TAGTGCTGGTGGTAGTGCTGGTGGTAGTGCTGGTGGTTCCGGCAGTGCTGGTGGTAGTGCTGGTGGTAGT
ACCAGTGCTGGTGGTAGTGCTGGTGGTAGTGCTGGTGGTAGTGCTGGTGGTAGTGCTGGTGGTTCCGGCA
GTGCTGGTGGTAGTGCTGGTGGTAGTACCAGTGCTGGTGGTAGTGCTGGTGGTAGTGCTGGTGGTAGTGC
TGGTGGTAGTGCTGGTGGTTCCGGCAGTGCTGGTGGTAGTGCTGGTGGTAGTACCAGTGCTGGTGGTAGT
GCTGGTGGTAGTGCTGGTGGTAGTGCTGGTGGTAGTGCTGGTGGTTCCGGACCAGATGTCCCTAGAGCTC
CAGTGGATCCAGCATGGCTGTCATTCCAATTTCCGGGCGGCCGCATGGTGAGTAAAGGGGAAGAACTGTT
TACTGGCGTGGTGCCAATTCTGGTCGAACTGGATGGAGATGTAAATGGGCATAAATTTAGTGTGTCTGGA
GAAGGGGAAGGAGACGCTACATATGGGAAACTGACACTGAAATTTATTTGTACTACTGGAAAACTGCCTG
TGCCTTGGCCTACACTCGTGACAACCCTGTCTTGGGGAGTGCAGTGTTTTGCCCGGTATCCTGATCATAT
GAAACAGCATGATTTTTTCAAATCTGCCATGCCTGAGGGATATGTCCAGGAACGGACAATTTTCTTTAAA
GATGATGGGAATTATAAAACACGGGCCGAAGTGAAATTTGAAGGGGATACACTGGTGAATCGGATTGAAC
TGAAAGGAATTGATTTTAAAGAAGATGGGAATATTCTGGGCCATAAACTGGAATATAATTATTTCAGCGA
TAATGTCTACATTACAGCCGATAAACAGAAGAATGGGATTAAAGCCAATTTTAAAATTCGGCATAATATT
GAAGATGGAGGGGTGCAGCTCGCCGATCATTATCAGCAGAATACACCTATTGGGGATGGGCCTGTGCTGC
TGCCTGATAATCATTATCTGAGCACACAGTCTGCCCTGAGCAAGGACCCTAATGAAAAGCGGGACCATAT
GGTCCTGCTGGAATTTCTGACTGCCGCCGGCATTACACTCGGGATGGATGAACTGTCTAGA
Features (pLannotate 1.2.2; 32 found; start..end, strand, type, name):
     51..197     +  CDS            HBsAg (S) (fragment): major/small (S) envelope protein of hepatitis B virus hepatitis B surface antigen
    317..779     +  misc_feature   IRES: internal ribosome entry site (IRES) of the encephalomyocarditis virus (EMCV)
    808..1407    +  CDS            PuroR: puromycin N-acetyltransferase; pac from Streptomyces alboniger; confers resistance to puromycin
   1543..1801    +  ncRNA          HBV PRE 1151-1410: Accession: RF02816 - Hepatitis B virus post-transcriptional regulatory element 1151-1410
   1767..2207    +  CDS            X: X_HBVD3 - Experimental evidence at protein level: Swiss-Prot protein existence level 1. Multifunctional protein that plays a role in silencing host antiviral defenses and promoting viral transcription. Does not seem to be essential for HBV infection. May be directly involved in development of cirrhosis and liver cancer (hepatocellular carcinoma). Most of cytosolic activities involve modulation of cytosolic calcium. The effect on apoptosis is controversial depending on the cell types in which the studies have been conducted. May induce apoptosis by localizing in mitochondria and causing loss of
   2229..2297    +  CDS            nef (fragment): NEF_HV1Z2 - Experimental evidence at protein level: Swiss-Prot protein existence level 1. Extracellular Nef protein targets CD4(+) T-lymphocytes for apoptosis by interacting with CXCR4 surface receptors. From Human immunodeficiency virus type 1 group M subtype D (isolate Z2/CDC-Z34) (HIV-1).
   2299..2532    +  LTR            3' LTR (ΔU3): self-inactivating 3' long terminal repeat (LTR) from HIV-1
   2604..2725    +  polyA_signal   SV40 poly(A) signal: SV40 polyadenylation signal
   2765..2900    +  rep_origin     SV40 ori: SV40 origin of replication
   2921..2939    -  promoter       T7 promoter: promoter for bacteriophage T7 RNA polymerase
   2947..3102    +  CDS            lacZα (fragment): LacZα fragment of β-galactosidase; lacZ fragment
   3107..3535    +  rep_origin     f1 ori (sequence partly withheld): f1 bacteriophage origin of replication; arrow indicates direction of (+) strand synthesis
   3588..3692    +  promoter       AmpR promoter: bla
   3693..4553    +  CDS            AmpR: β-lactamase; bla; confers resistance to ampicillin, carbenicillin, and related antibiotics
   4724..5312    +  rep_origin     ori: high-copy-number ColE1/pMB1/pBR322/pUC origin of replication
   5495..5587    +  CDS            lacI (fragment): lac repressor; lacI; The lac repressor binds to the lac operator to inhibit transcription in E. coli. This inhibition can be relieved by adding lactose or isopropyl-β-D-thiogalactopyranoside (IPTG).
   5600..5621    +  protein_bind   CAP binding site: CAP binding activates transcription in the presence of cAMP. E. coli catabolite activator protein
   5636..5666    +  promoter       lac promoter: promoter for the E. coli lac operon
   5670..5692    +  protein_bind   lac operator (fragment): The lac repressor binds to the lac operator to inhibit transcription in E. coli. This inhibition can be relieved by adding lactose or isopropyl-β-D-thiogalactopyranoside (IPTG). lac repressor encoded by lacI
   5735..5753    +  promoter       T3 promoter: promoter for bacteriophage T3 RNA polymerase
   5781..6007    +  promoter       RSV promoter: Rous sarcoma virus enhancer/promoter
   6008..6188    +  LTR            5' LTR (truncated): truncated 5' long terminal repeat (LTR) from HIV-1
   6235..6360    +  misc_feature   HIV-1 Ψ: packaging signal of human immunodeficiency virus type 1
   6344..6707    +  CDS            HIV-1 gag (fragment): gag protein from human immunodeficiency virus 1; gag
   6853..7086    +  misc_feature   RRE: The Rev response element (RRE) of HIV-1 allows for Rev-dependent mRNA export from the nucleus to the cytoplasm.
   7463..7563    +  CDS            Rev (fragment): human immunodeficiency virus 1 (HIV-1) Rev protein; rev; enhances nuclear export of unspliced and incompletely spliced viral mRNAs
   7577..7694    +  misc_feature   cPPT/CTS: central polypurine tract and central termination sequence of HIV-1
   7722..8884    +  promoter       EF-1α promoter: strong constitutive promoter for human elongation factor EF-1α
   8905..8927    +  misc_feature   MCS (fragment): multiple cloning site
   8966..9679    +  CDS            YPet: YPet is a basic (constitutively fluorescent) yellow fluorescent protein published in 2005, derived from Aequorea victoria. It has moderate acid sensitivity.
   9686..9847    +  CDS            PIN1 (fragment): PIN1_HUMAN - Experimental evidence at protein level: Swiss-Prot protein existence level 1. Peptidyl-prolyl cis/trans isomerase (PPIase) that binds to and isomerizes specific phosphorylated Ser/Thr-Pro (pSer/Thr-Pro) motifs (PubMed:21497122, PubMed:23623683, PubMed:29686383). By inducing conformational changes in a subset of phosphorylated proteins, acts as a molecular switch in multiple cellular processes (PubMed:21497122, PubMed:22033920, PubMed:23623683). Displays a preference for acidic residues located N-terminally to the proline bond to be isomerized. Regulates mitosis presumably by inter
  10271..10981   +  CDS            mTurquoise2: mTurquoise2 is a basic (constitutively fluorescent) cyan fluorescent protein published in 2012, derived from Aequorea victoria. It is reported to be a rapidly-maturing monomer with very low acid sensitivity.
