[The description below was written by a language model from this plasmid's Addgene catalogue record and pLannotate feature annotations shown in this document.]
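Description:
pLV x EF1a_EKAREN4(TA)-ires-puro is a self-inactivating HIV-1-based lentiviral transfer vector for stable expression in mammalian cells of a control version of the EKAREN4 ERK activity FRET biosensor. In bacteria it is maintained through a high-copy ColE1/pUC-type origin with ampicillin resistance; an f1 origin, an SV40 origin and poly(A) signal, and lac/T7/T3 remnants of the cloning backbone are also annotated. The viral portion comprises an RSV promoter driving a truncated 5' LTR, the Ψ packaging signal with a gag fragment, the RRE, cPPT/CTS and a ΔU3 3' LTR. Producing particles therefore requires packaging and envelope functions supplied in trans, and the integrated provirus lacks LTR promoter activity.

Within the provirus, the human EF-1α promoter drives a bicistronic transcript. The first cistron is the synthetic sensor, about 1.95 kb, annotated as YPet followed by a PIN1 fragment (the phospho-Ser/Thr-Pro binding module), an unannotated stretch that presumably holds the linker and substrate region, and mTurquoise2, with a C-terminal nuclear localisation motif recorded by the depositor. The sensor derives from EKAREV. The depositor replaced the donor with a synthetic Turquoise2 carrying 169 silent mutations to reduce recombination between the related fluorescent protein sequences, and altered the sensor domain by point mutagenesis. The listed changes are K424P, K426W and T420A; the threonine-to-alanine change matches the "TA" in the name and most likely removes the phospho-acceptor site, consistent with the stated purpose as a control sensor for EKAREN4. An EMCV IRES then directs translation of puromycin N-acetyltransferase for selecting transduced cells. A hepatitis B virus post-transcriptional regulatory element, which overlaps HBV X and surface antigen fragment annotations, lies upstream of the 3' LTR. The associated work concerns single-cell ERK dynamics in colorectal cancer organoids.
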