Addgene plasmid #167830: pLV x EF1a_EKAREN4(TA)-ires-puro
Purpose: Control sensor for EKAREN4
Depositing lab: Hugo Snippert. Depositing organization: University Medical Centre Utrecht. Publication: Quantifying single-cell ERK dynamics in colorectal cancer organoids reveals EGFR as an amplifier of oncogenic MAPK pathway signalling. Ponsioen B, Post JB, Buissant des Amorie JR, Laskaris D, van Ineveld RL, Kersten S, Bertotti A, Sassi F, Sipieter F, Cappe B, Mertens S, Verlaan-Klink I, Boj SF, Vries RGJ, Rehmann H, Vandenabeele P, Riquet FB, Trusolino L, Bos JL, Snippert HJG. Nat Cell Biol. 2021 Apr;23(4):377-390. doi: 10.1038/s41556-021-00654-5. Epub 2021 Apr 1. PubMed 33795873.
Backbone
  Vector backbone: pLV lentiviral vector
  Vector type: Mammalian Expression, Lentiviral
  Selectable markers: Puromycin
Growth in bacteria
  Bacterial resistance: Ampicillin, 100 μg/mL
  Growth temperature: 37°C
  Growth strain: NEB Stable
  Copy number: High Copy
Gene/Insert
  Gene/Insert name: EKAREN4(TA)
  Species: Synthetic
  Insert size (bp): 1950
  Mutation: K424P, K426W, T420A
  Promoter: EF1a
  Tag / fusion protein: nls localization motif (C terminal on insert)
  Cloning method: Ligation Independent Cloning
  Sequencing primers: 5′ TGGAATTTGCCCTTTTTGAG; 3′ AATGTTAACGACCGGt
Resource information
  A portion of this plasmid was derived from a plasmid made by: EKAREV (Komatsu et al.)
Terms and licenses: Academic/Nonprofit Terms; Industry Terms: Not Available to Industry
Depositor comments: We received EKAREV FRET biosensor from Matsuda-lab (Japan). We subsequently improved by insertion of a Turquoise2 synthetic DNA, including 169 silent mutations (reducing recombination) and adapted the sensor domain by point mutagenesis.
How to cite: pLV x EF1a_EKAREN4(TA)-ires-puro was a gift from Hugo Snippert (Addgene plasmid # 167830 ; http://n2t.net/addgene:167830 ; RRID:Addgene_167830)
