>Addgene plasmid #167830 | pLV x EF1a_EKAREN4(TA)-ires-puro | depositor partial sequence | sequence record 325728 | EKAREN4 control FRET biosensor + polyA
ATGGTGAGCAAGGGCGAGGAGCTGTTCACCGGGGTGGTGCCCATCCTGGTCGAGCTGGACGGCGACGTAA
ACGGCCACAAGTTCAGCGTGTCCGGCGAGGGCGAGGGCGATGCCACCTACGGCAAGCTGACCCTGAAGCT
TCTATGCACCACCGGCAAGCTGCCCGTGCCCTGGCCCACCCTCGTGACCACCCTGGGCTACGGCCTGCAG
TGCTTCGCCCGCTACCCCGACCACATGAAGCAGCACGACTTCTTCAAGTCCGCCATGCCCGAAGGCTACG
TCCAGGAGCGCACCATCTTCTTCAAGGACGACGGCAACTACAAGACCCGCGCCGAGGTGAAGTTCGAGGG
CGACACCCTGGTGAACCGCATCGAGCTGAAGGGCATCGACTTCAAGGAGGACGGCAACATCCTGGGGCAC
AAGCTGGAGTACAACTACAACAGCCACAACGTCTATATCACCGCCGACAAGCAGAAGAACGGCATCAAGG
CCAACTTCAAGATCCGCCACAACATCGAGGACGGCGGCGTGCAGCTCGCCGACCACTACCAGCAGAACAC
CCCCATCGGCGACGGCCCCGTGCTGCTGCCCGACAACCACTACCTGAGCTACCAGTCCGCCCTGTTCAAA
GACCCCAACGAGAAGCGCGATCACATGGTCCTGCTGGAGTTCCTGACCGCCGCCGGGATCACTGAGGGCA
TGAACGAGCTGTACCTCGAGATGGCGGACGAGGAGAAGCTGCCGCCCGGCTGGGAGAAGCGCATGAGCCG
CAGCTCAGGCCGAGTGTACTACTTCAACCACATCACTAACGCCAGCCAGTGGGAGCGGCCCAGCGGCAAC
AGCAGCAGTGGTGGCAAAAACGGGCAGGGGGAGCCTGCCAGGGGTACCAGTGCTGGTGGTAGTGCTGGTG
GTAGTGCTGGTGGTAGTGCTGGTGGTAGTGCTGGTGGTTCCGGCAGTGCTGGTGGTAGTGCTGGTGGTAG
TACCAGTGCTGGTGGTAGTGCTGGTGGTAGTGCTGGTGGTAGTGCTGGTGGTAGTGCTGGTGGTTCCGGC
AGTGCTGGTGGTAGTGCTGGTGGTAGTACCAGTGCTGGTGGTAGTGCTGGTGGTAGTGCTGGTGGTAGTG
CTGGTGGTAGTGCTGGTGGTTCCGGCAGTGCTGGTGGTAGTGCTGGTGGTAGTACCAGTGCTGGTGGTAG
TGCTGGTGGTAGTGCTGGTGGTAGTGCTGGTGGTAGTGCTGGTGGTTCCGGACCAGATGTCCCTAGAGCT
CCAGTGGATCCAGCATGGCTGTCATTCCAATTTCCGGGCGGCCGCATGGTGAGTAAAGGGGAAGAACTGT
TTACTGGCGTGGTGCCAATTCTGGTCGAACTGGATGGAGATGTAAATGGGCATAAATTTAGTGTGTCTGG
AGAAGGGGAAGGAGACGCTACATATGGGAAACTGACACTGAAATTTATTTGTACTACTGGAAAACTGCCT
GTGCCTTGGCCTACACTCGTGACAACCCTGTCTTGGGGAGTGCAGTGTTTTGCCCGGTATCCTGATCATA
TGAAACAGCATGATTTTTTCAAATCTGCCATGCCTGAGGGATATGTCCAGGAACGGACAATTTTCTTTAA
AGATGATGGGAATTATAAAACACGGGCCGAAGTGAAATTTGAAGGGGATACACTGGTGAATCGGATTGAA
CTGAAAGGAATTGATTTTAAAGAAGATGGGAATATTCTGGGCCATAAACTGGAATATAATTATTTCAGCG
ATAATGTCTACATTACAGCCGATAAACAGAAGAATGGGATTAAAGCCAATTTTAAAATTCGGCATAATAT
TGAAGATGGAGGGGTGCAGCTCGCCGATCATTATCAGCAGAATACACCTATTGGGGATGGGCCTGTGCTG
CTGCCTGATAATCATTATCTGAGCACACAGTCTGCCCTGAGCAAGGACCCTAATGAAAAGCGGGACCATA
TGGTCCTGCTGGAATTTCTGACTGCCGCCGGCATTACACTCGGGATGGATGAACTGTCTAGACCTAAGAA
GAAGCGTAAGGTGTAA
